Addgene plasmid #116204: pHAGE-BRAF-V600E
Purpose: Lentiviral expression of BRAF V600E
Depositing lab: Gordon Mills & Kenneth Scott. Depositing organization: Baylor College of Medicine. Publication: Systematic Functional Annotation of Somatic Mutations in Cancer. Ng PK, Li J, Jeong KJ, Shao S, Chen H, Tsang YH, Sengupta S, Wang Z, Bhavana VH, Tran R, Soewito S, Minussi DC, Moreno D, Kong K, Dogruluk T, Lu H, Gao J, Tokheim C, Zhou DC, Johnson AM, Zeng J, Ip CKM, Ju Z, Wester M, Yu S, Li Y, Vellano CP, Schultz N, Karchin R, Ding L, Lu Y, Cheung LWT, Chen K, Shaw KR, Meric-Bernstam F, Scott KL, Yi S, Sahni N, Liang H, Mills GB. Cancer Cell. 2018 Mar 12;33(3):450-462.e10. doi: 10.1016/j.ccell.2018.01.021. PubMed 29533785.
Backbone
  Vector backbone: pHAGE
  Vector type: Lentiviral
Growth in bacteria
  Bacterial resistance: Ampicillin, 100 μg/mL
  Growth temperature: 37°C
  Growth strain: Stbl3
  Copy number: High Copy
Gene/Insert
  Gene/Insert name: BRAF
  Species: H. sapiens (human)
  Mutation: V600E
  Entrez Gene: BRAF (a.k.a. B-RAF1, B-raf, BRAF-1, BRAF1, NS7, RAFB1)
  Cloning method: Gateway Cloning
  Sequencing primers: 5′ N/A
Terms and licenses: Academic/Nonprofit Terms; Industry Terms: Not Available to Industry
How to cite: pHAGE-BRAF-V600E was a gift from Gordon Mills & Kenneth Scott (Addgene plasmid # 116204 ; http://n2t.net/addgene:116204 ; RRID:Addgene_116204)
