[The description below was written by a language model from this plasmid's Addgene catalogue record and pLannotate feature annotations shown in this document.]
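Description:
pHAGE-BRAF-V600E is an HIV-1-based lentiviral expression plasmid of about 10.9 kb, built on the pHAGE backbone to deliver the human BRAF kinase carrying the oncogenic V600E substitution into mammalian cells. It is maintained in E. coli through a high-copy ColE1/pUC-type origin and selected with ampicillin via the β-lactamase gene. The recombination-tolerant Stbl3 strain listed as host is a common choice for plasmids containing repeated LTRs. The viral portion comprises a truncated 5' LTR, the Ψ packaging signal with a short gag fragment, the Rev response element for Rev-dependent nuclear export of the genomic RNA, the cPPT/CTS element, and a ΔU3 self-inactivating 3' LTR. The integrated provirus therefore lacks LTR promoter activity, and expression depends on the internal promoter. Short nef, Rev, lac and SV40 fragments in the annotation appear to be backbone remnants.

Between the LTRs, the constitutive human EF-1α promoter drives the BRAF open reading frame, which was introduced by Gateway cloning and is flanked by attB1 and attB2 sites. Downstream lie T3 and T7 promoter sequences, an attB4 fragment and a V5 epitope coding segment. The V5 segment is separated from the BRAF reading frame by these elements, and the record does not establish that it is fused to the protein. An EMCV IRES followed by EGFP lets transduced cells be identified by fluorescence from the same transcript, and a WPRE enhances transcript expression. No mammalian drug-selection marker is annotated. The stated purpose is lentiviral expression of BRAF V600E, and the plasmid comes from a collection made for systematic functional annotation of somatic cancer mutations.
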