Features (pLannotate 1.2.2; 30 found; start..end, strand, type, name):
    377..634     +  LTR            5' LTR (truncated): truncated 5' long terminal repeat (LTR) from HIV-1
    681..806     +  misc_feature   HIV-1 Ψ: packaging signal of human immunodeficiency virus type 1
    790..1128    +  CDS            HIV-1 gag (fragment): gag protein from human immunodeficiency virus 1; gag
   1303..1536    +  misc_feature   RRE: The Rev response element (RRE) of HIV-1 allows for Rev-dependent mRNA export from the nucleus to the cytoplasm.
   1913..2013    +  CDS            Rev (fragment): human immunodeficiency virus 1 (HIV-1) Rev protein; rev; enhances nuclear export of unspliced and incompletely spliced viral mRNAs
   2058..2175    +  misc_feature   cPPT/CTS: central polypurine tract and central termination sequence of HIV-1
   2223..3401    +  promoter       EF-1α promoter: strong constitutive promoter for human elongation factor EF-1α
   3422..3442    +  protein_bind   attB1: mutant version of attB; core recombination site for the Gateway® BP reaction BP Clonase™
   3448..5745    +  CDS            BRAF: BRAF_HUMAN - Also known as BRAF1, RAFB1. Experimental evidence at protein level: Swiss-Prot protein existence level 1. Protein kinase involved in the transduction of mitogenic signals from the cell membrane to the nucleus (Probable). Phosphorylates MAP2K1, and thereby activates the MAP kinase signal transduction pathway (PubMed:21441910, PubMed:29433126). May play a role in the postsynaptic responses of hippocampal neurons (PubMed:1508179). From Homo sapiens (Human).
   5750..5774    -  protein_bind   attB2: mutant version of attB; recombination site for the Gateway® BP reaction BP Clonase™
   5782..5800    +  promoter       T3 promoter: promoter for bacteriophage T3 RNA polymerase
   5826..5844    -  promoter       T7 promoter: promoter for bacteriophage T7 RNA polymerase
   5850..5868    -  protein_bind   attB4 (fragment): mutant version of attB; core recombination site for the Gateway® BP reaction BP Clonase™
   5924..5965    +  CDS            V5 tag: epitope tag from simian virus 5
   6091..6553    +  misc_feature   IRES: internal ribosome entry site (IRES) of the encephalomyocarditis virus (EMCV)
   6567..7286    +  CDS            EGFP: the original enhanced GFP (Yang et al., 1996) mammalian codon-optimized
   7300..7888    +  misc_feature   WPRE: woodchuck hepatitis virus posttranscriptional regulatory element
   7896..7961    +  CDS            nef (fragment): NEF_HV1Z2 - Experimental evidence at protein level: Swiss-Prot protein existence level 1. Extracellular Nef protein targets CD4(+) T-lymphocytes for apoptosis by interacting with CXCR4 surface receptors. From Human immunodeficiency virus type 1 group M subtype D (isolate Z2/CDC-Z34) (HIV-1).
   7963..8196    +  LTR            3' LTR (ΔU3): self-inactivating 3' long terminal repeat (LTR) from HIV-1
   8401..8505    +  promoter       AmpR promoter: bla
   8506..9366    +  CDS            AmpR: β-lactamase; bla; confers resistance to ampicillin, carbenicillin, and related antibiotics
   9537..10125   +  rep_origin     ori: high-copy-number ColE1/pMB1/pBR322/pUC origin of replication
  10308..10362   +  CDS            lacI (fragment): lac repressor; lacI; The lac repressor binds to the lac operator to inhibit transcription in E. coli. This inhibition can be relieved by adding lactose or isopropyl-β-D-thiogalactopyranoside (IPTG).
  10368..10461   +  rep_origin     SV40 ori (fragment): SV40 origin of replication
  10486..10523   +  CDS            lacI (fragment): lac repressor; lacI; The lac repressor binds to the lac operator to inhibit transcription in E. coli. This inhibition can be relieved by adding lactose or isopropyl-β-D-thiogalactopyranoside (IPTG).
  10536..10557   +  protein_bind   CAP binding site: CAP binding activates transcription in the presence of cAMP. E. coli catabolite activator protein
  10572..10602   +  promoter       lac promoter: promoter for the E. coli lac operon
  10606..10628   +  protein_bind   lac operator (fragment): The lac repressor binds to the lac operator to inhibit transcription in E. coli. This inhibition can be relieved by adding lactose or isopropyl-β-D-thiogalactopyranoside (IPTG). lac repressor encoded by lacI
  10660..10743   +  polyA_signal   SV40 poly(A) signal (fragment): SV40 polyadenylation signal
  10910..329     +  CDS            nef (fragment) (across the origin): NEF_HV1BR - Experimental evidence at protein level: Swiss-Prot protein existence level 1. Extracellular Nef protein targets CD4(+) T-lymphocytes for apoptosis by interacting with CXCR4 surface receptors (PubMed:14990729). From Human immunodeficiency virus type 1 group M subtype B (isolate BRU/LAI) (HIV-1).
>Addgene plasmid #116204 | pHAGE-BRAF-V600E | addgene full sequence | sequence record 232874 | Addgene NGS Result
TGGAAGGGCTAATTCACTCCCAAAGAAGACAAGATATCCTTGATCTGTGGATCTACCACACACAAGGCTA
CTTCCCTGATTAGCAGAACTACACACCAGGGCCAGGGGTCAGATATCCACTGACCTTTGGATGGTGCTAC
AAGCTAGTACCAGTTGAGCCAGATAAGGTAGAAGAGGCCAATAAAGGAGAGAACACCAGCTTGTTACACC
CTGTGAGCCTGCATGGGATGGATGACCCGGAGAGAGAAGTGTTAGAGTGGAGGTTTGACAGCCGCCTAGC
ATTTCATCACGTGGCCCGAGAGCTGCATCCGGAGTACTTCAAGAACTGCTGATATCGAGCTTGCTACAAG
GGACTTTCCGCTGGGGACTTTCCAGGGAGGCGTGGCCTGGGCGGGACTGGGGAGTGGCGAGCCCTCAGAT
CCTGCATATAAGCAGCTGCTTTTTGCCTGTACTGGGTCTCTCTGGTTAGACCAGATCTGAGCCTGGGAGC
TCTCTGGCTAACTAGGGAACCCACTGCTTAAGCCTCAATAAAGCTTGCCTTGAGTGCTTCAAGTAGTGTG
TGCCCGTCTGTTGTGTGACTCTGGTAACTAGAGATCCCTCAGACCCTTTTAGTCAGTGTGGAAAATCTCT
AGCAGTGGCGCCCGAACAGGGACTTGAAAGCGAAAGGGAAACCAGAGGAGCTCTCTCGACGCAGGACTCG
GCTTGCTGAAGCGCGCACGGCAAGAGGCGAGGGGCGGCGACTGGTGAGTACGCCAAAAATTTTGACTAGC
GGAGGCTAGAAGGAGAGAGATGGGTGCGAGAGCGTCAGTATTAAGCGGGGGAGAATTAGATCGCGATGGG
AAAAAATTCGGTTAAGGCCAGGGGGAAAGAAAAAATATAAATTAAAACATATAGTATGGGCAAGCAGGGA
GCTAGAACGATTCGCAGTTAATCCTGGCCTGTTAGAAACATCAGAAGGCTGTAGACAAATACTGGGACAG
CTACAACCATCCCTTCAGACAGGATCAGAAGAACTTAGATCATTATATAATACAGTAGCAACCCTCTATT
GTGTGCATCAAAGGATAGAGATAAAAGACACCAAGGAAGCTTTAGACAAGATAGAGGAAGAGCAAAACAA
AAGTAAGACCACCGCACAGCAAGCGGCCGGCCGCTGATCTTCAGACCTGGAGGAGGAGATATGAGGGACA
ATTGGAGAAGTGAATTATATAAATATAAAGTAGTAAAAATTGAACCATTAGGAGTAGCACCCACCAAGGC
AAAGAGAAGAGTGGTGCAGAGAGAAAAAAGAGCAGTGGGAATAGGAGCTTTGTTCCTTGGGTTCTTGGGA
GCAGCAGGAAGCACTATGGGCGCAGCGTCAATGACGCTGACGGTACAGGCCAGACAATTATTGTCTGGTA
TAGTGCAGCAGCAGAACAATTTGCTGAGGGCTATTGAGGCGCAACAGCATCTGTTGCAACTCACAGTCTG
GGGCATCAAGCAGCTCCAGGCAAGAATCCTGGCTGTGGAAAGATACCTAAAGGATCAACAGCTCCTGGGG
ATTTGGGGTTGCTCTGGAAAACTCATTTGCACCACTGCTGTGCCTTGGAATGCTAGTTGGAGTAATAAAT
CTCTGGAACAGATTTGGAATCACACGACCTGGATGGAGTGGGACAGAGAAATTAACAATTACACAAGCTT
AATACACTCCTTAATTGAAGAATCGCAAAACCAGCAAGAAAAGAATGAACAAGAATTATTGGAATTAGAT
AAATGGGCAAGTTTGTGGAATTGGTTTAACATAACAAATTGGCTGTGGTATATAAAATTATTCATAATGA
TAGTAGGAGGCTTGGTAGGTTTAAGAATAGTTTTTGCTGTACTTTCTATAGTGAATAGAGTTAGGCAGGG
ATATTCACCATTATCGTTTCAGACCCACCTCCCAACCCCGAGGGGACCCGACAGGCCCGAAGGAATAGAA
GAAGAAGGTGGAGAGAGAGACAGAGACAGATCCATTCGATTAGTGAACGGATCTCGACGGTATCGCCGAA
TTCACAAATGGCAGTATTCATCCACAATTTTAAAAGAAAAGGGGGGATTGGGGGGTACAGTGCAGGGGAA
AGAATAGTAGACATAATAGCAACAGACATACAAACTAAAGAATTACAAAAACAAATTACAAAAATTCAAA
ATTTTCGGGTTTATTACAGGGACAGCAGAGATCCAGTTTGGACTAGTCGTGAGGCTCCGGTGCCCGTCAG
TGGGCAGAGCGCACATCGCCCACAGTCCCCGAGAAGTTGGGGGGAGGGGTCGGCAATTGAACCGGTGCCT
AGAGAAGGTGGCGCGGGGTAAACTGGGAAAGTGATGTCGTGTACTGGCTCCGCCTTTTTCCCGAGGGTGG
GGGAGAACCGTATATAAGTGCAGTAGTCGCCGTGAACGTTCTTTTTCGCAACGGGTTTGCCGCCAGAACA
CAGGTAAGTGCCGTGTGTGGTTCCCGCGGGCCTGGCCTCTTTACGGGTTATGGCCCTTGCGTGCCTTGAA
TTACTTCCACCTGGCTGCAGTACGTGATTCTTGATCCCGAGCTTCGGGTTGGAAGTGGGTGGGAGAGTTC
GAGGCCTTGCGCTTAAGGAGCCCCTTCGCCTCGTGCTTGAGTTGAGGCCTGGCCTGGGCGCTGGGGCCGC
CGCGTGCGAATCTGGTGGCACCTTCGCGCCTGTCTCGCTGCTTTCGATAAGTCTCTAGCCATTTAAAATT
TTTGATGACCTGCTGCGACGCTTTTTTTCTGGCAAGATAGTCTTGTAAATGCGGGCCAAGATCTGCACAC
TGGTATTTCGGTTTTTGGGGCCGCGGGCGGCGACGGGGCCCGTGCGTCCCAGCGCACATGTTCGGCGAGG
CGGGGCCTGCGAGCGCGGCCACCGAGAATCGGACGGGGGTAGTCTCAAGCTGGCCGGCCTGCTCTGGTGC
CTGGCCTCGCGCCGCCGTGTATCGCCCCGCCCTGGGCGGCAAGGCTGGCCCGGTCGGCACCAGTTGCGTG
AGCGGAAAGATGGCCGCTTCCCGGCCCTGCTGCAGGGAGCTCAAAATGGAGGACGCGGCGCTCGGGAGAG
CGGGCGGGTGAGTCACCCACACAAAGGAAAAGGGCCTTTCCGTCCTCAGCCGTCGCTTCATGTGACTCCA
CGGAGTACCGGGCGCCGTCCAGGCACCTCGATTAGTTCTCGAGCTTTTGGAGTACGTCGTCTTTAGGTTG
GGGGGAGGGGTTTTATGCGATGGAGTTTCCCCACACTGAGTGGGTGGAGACTGAAGTTAGGCCAGCTTGG
CACTTGATGTAATTCTCCTTGGAATTTGCCCTTTTTGAGTTTGGATCTTGGTTCATTCTCAAGCCTCAGA
CAGTGGTTCAAAGTTTTTTTCTTCCATTTCAGGTGTCGTGAAGCGGCCCTGCAGATATCAACAAGTTTGT
ACAAAAAAGCAGGCACCATGGCGGCGCTGAGCGGTGGCGGTGGTGGCGGCGCGGAGCCGGGCCAGGCTCT
GTTCAACGGGGACATGGAGCCCGAGGCCGGCGCCGGCGCCGGCGCCGCGGCCTCTTCGGCTGCGGACCCT
GCCATTCCGGAGGAGGTGTGGAATATCAAACAAATGATTAAGTTGACACAGGAACATATAGAGGCCCTAT
TGGACAAATTTGGTGGGGAGCATAATCCACCATCAATATATCTGGAGGCCTATGAAGAATACACCAGCAA
GCTAGATGCACTCCAACAAAGAGAACAACAGTTATTGGAATCTCTGGGGAACGGAACTGATTTTTCTGTT
TCTAGCTCTGCATCAATGGATACCGTTACATCTTCTTCCTCTTCTAGCCTTTCAGTGCTACCTTCATCTC
TTTCAGTTTTTCAAAATCCCACAGATGTGGCACGGAGCAACCCCAAGTCACCACAAAAACCTATCGTTAG
AGTCTTCCTGCCCAACAAACAGAGGACAGTGGTACCTGCAAGGTGTGGAGTTACAGTCCGAGACAGTCTA
AAGAAAGCACTGATGATGAGAGGTCTAATCCCAGAGTGCTGTGCTGTTTACAGAATTCAGGATGGAGAGA
AGAAACCAATTGGTTGGGACACTGATATTTCCTGGCTTACTGGAGAAGAATTGCATGTGGAAGTGTTGGA
GAATGTTCCACTTACAACACACAACTTTGTACGAAAAACGTTTTTCACCTTAGCATTTTGTGACTTTTGT
CGAAAGCTGCTTTTCCAGGGTTTCCGCTGTCAAACATGTGGTTATAAATTTCACCAGCGTTGTAGTACAG
AAGTTCCACTGATGTGTGTTAATTATGACCAACTTGATTTGCTGTTTGTCTCCAAGTTCTTTGAACACCA
CCCAATACCACAGGAAGAGGCGTCCTTAGCAGAGACTGCCCTAACATCTGGATCATCCCCTTCCGCACCC
GCCTCGGACTCTATTGGGCCCCAAATTCTCACCAGTCCGTCTCCTTCAAAATCCATTCCAATTCCACAGC
CCTTCCGACCAGCAGATGAAGATCATCGAAATCAATTTGGGCAACGAGACCGATCCTCATCAGCTCCCAA
TGTGCATATAAACACAATAGAACCTGTCAATATTGATGACTTGATTAGAGACCAAGGATTTCGTGGTGAT
GGAGGATCAACCACAGGTTTGTCTGCTACCCCCCCTGCCTCATTACCTGGCTCACTAACTAACGTGAAAG
CCTTACAGAAATCTCCAGGACCTCAGCGAGAAAGGAAGTCATCTTCATCCTCAGAAGACAGGAATCGAAT
GAAAACACTTGGTAGACGGGACTCGAGTGATGATTGGGAGATTCCTGATGGGCAGATTACAGTGGGACAA
AGAATTGGATCTGGATCATTTGGAACAGTCTACAAGGGAAAGTGGCATGGTGATGTGGCAGTGAAAATGT
TGAATGTGACAGCACCTACACCTCAGCAGTTACAAGCCTTCAAAAATGAAGTAGGAGTACTCAGGAAAAC
ACGACATGTGAATATCCTACTCTTCATGGGCTATTCCACAAAGCCACAACTGGCTATTGTTACCCAGTGG
TGTGAGGGCTCCAGCTTGTATCACCATCTCCATATCATTGAGACCAAATTTGAGATGATCAAACTTATAG
ATATTGCACGACAGACTGCACAGGGCATGGATTACTTACACGCCAAGTCAATCATCCACAGAGACCTCAA
GAGTAATAATATATTTCTTCATGAAGACCTCACAGTAAAAATAGGTGATTTTGGTCTAGCTACAGAGAAA
TCTCGATGGAGTGGGTCCCATCAGTTTGAACAGTTGTCTGGATCCATTTTGTGGATGGCACCAGAAGTCA
TCAGAATGCAAGATAAAAATCCATACAGCTTTCAGTCAGATGTATATGCATTTGGAATTGTTCTGTATGA
ATTGATGACTGGACAGTTACCTTATTCAAACATCAACAACAGGGACCAGATAATTTTTATGGTGGGACGA
GGATACCTGTCTCCAGATCTCAGTAAGGTACGGAGTAACTGTCCAAAAGCCATGAAGAGATTAATGGCAG
AGTGCCTCAAAAAGAAAAGAGATGAGAGACCACTCTTTCCCCAAATTCTCGCCTCTATTGAGCTGCTGGC
CCGCTCATTGCCAAAAATTCACCGCAGTGCATCAGAACCCTCCTTGAATCGGGCTGGTTTCCAAACAGAG
GATTTTAGTCTATATGCTTGTGCTTCTCCAAAAACACCCATCCAGGCAGGGGGATATGGTGCGTTTCCTG
TCCACTAGAACCCAGCTTTCTTGTACAAAGTGGTGATATCCAATTAACCCTCACTAAAGGTGAAATGTGT
ATTTGTATGTTTAGCCCTATAGTGAGTCGTATTACCACCCAACTTTTCTATACAAAGTGGTTGATATCCA
GCACAGTGGCGGCCGCTCGAGTCTAGAGGGCCCGCGGTTCGAAGGTAAGCCTATCCCTAACCCTCTCCTC
GGTCTCGATTCTACGCGTACCGGTTAGTAATGAGATCCCTCCCCCCCCCCTAACGTTACTGGCCGAAGCC
GCTTGGAATAAGGCCGGTGTGCGTTTGTCTATATGTTATTTTCCACCATATTGCCGTCTTTTGGCAATGT
GAGGGCCCGGAAACCTGGCCCTGTCTTCTTGACGAGCATTCCTAGGGGTCTTTCCCCTCTCGCCAAAGGA
ATGCAAGGTCTGTTGAATGTCGTGAAGGAAGCAGTTCCTCTGGAAGCTTCTTGAAGACAAACAACGTCTG
TAGCGACCCTTTGCAGGCAGCGGAACCCCCCACCTGGCGACAGGTGCCTCTGCGGCCAAAAGCCACGTGT
ATAAGATACACCTGCAAAGGCGGCACAACCCCAGTGCCACGTTGTGAGTTGGATAGTTGTGGAAAGAGTC
AAATGGCTCTCCTCAAGCGTATTCAACAAGGGGCTGAAGGATGCCCAGAAGGTACCCCATTGTATGGGAT
CTGATCTGGGGCCTCGGTGCACATGCTTTACATGTGTTTAGTCGAGGTTAAAAAAACGTCTAGGCCCCCC
GAACCACGGGGACGTGGTTTTCCTTTGAAAAACACGATGATAATATGGCCACACATATGGTGAGCAAGGG
CGAGGAGCTGTTCACCGGGGTGGTGCCCATCCTGGTCGAGCTGGACGGCGACGTAAACGGCCACAAGTTC
AGCGTGTCCGGCGAGGGCGAGGGCGATGCCACCTACGGCAAGCTGACCCTGAAGTTCATCTGCACCACCG
GCAAGCTGCCCGTGCCCTGGCCCACCCTCGTGACCACCCTGACCTACGGCGTGCAGTGCTTCAGCCGCTA
CCCCGACCACATGAAGCAGCACGACTTCTTCAAGTCCGCCATGCCCGAAGGCTACGTCCAGGAGCGCACC
ATCTTCTTCAAGGACGACGGCAACTACAAGACCCGCGCCGAGGTGAAGTTCGAGGGCGACACCCTGGTGA
ACCGCATCGAGCTGAAGGGCATCGACTTCAAGGAGGACGGCAACATCCTGGGGCACAAGCTGGAGTACAA
CTACAACAGCCACAACGTCTATATCATGGCCGACAAGCAGAAGAACGGCATCAAGGTGAACTTCAAGATC
CGCCACAACATCGAGGACGGCAGCGTGCAGCTCGCCGACCACTACCAGCAGAACACCCCCATCGGCGACG
GCCCCGTGCTGCTGCCCGACAACCACTACCTGAGCACCCAGTCCGCCCTGAGCAAAGACCCCAACGAGAA
GCGCGATCACATGGTCCTGCTGGAGTTCGTGACCGCCGCCGGGATCACTCTCGGCATGGACGAGCTGTAC
AAGTAAATCGATAGATCCTAATCAACCTCTGGATTACAAAATTTGTGAAAGATTGACTGGTATTCTTAAC
TATGTTGCTCCTTTTACGCTATGTGGATACGCTGCTTTAATGCCTTTGTATCATGCTATTGCTTCCCGTA
TGGCTTTCATTTTCTCCTCCTTGTATAAATCCTGGTTGCTGTCTCTTTATGAGGAGTTGTGGCCCGTTGT
CAGGCAACGTGGCGTGGTGTGCACTGTGTTTGCTGACGCAACCCCCACTGGTTGGGGCATTGCCACCACC
TGTCAGCTCCTTTCCGGGACTTTCGCTTTCCCCCTCCCTATTGCCACGGCGGAACTCATCGCCGCCTGCC
TTGCCCGCTGCTGGACAGGGGCTCGGCTGTTGGGCACTGACAATTCCGTGGTGTTGTCGGGGAAATCATC
GTCCTTTCCTTGGCTGCTCGCCTGTGTTGCCACCTGGATTCTGCGCGGGACGTCCTTCTGCTACGTCCCT
TCGGCCCTCAATCCAGCGGACCTTCCTTCCCGCGGCCTGCTGCCGGCTCTGCGGCCTCTTCCGCGTCTTC
GCCTTCGCCCTCAGACGAGTCGGATCTCCCTTTGGGCCGCCTCCCCGCCTGAGATCCTTTAAGACCAATG
ACTTACAAGGCAGCTGTAGATCTTAGCCACTTTTTAAAAGAAAAGGGGGGACTGGAAGGGCTAATTCACT
CCCAACGAAGACAAGATCTGCTTTTTGCTTGTACTGGGTCTCTCTGGTTAGACCAGATCTGAGCCTGGGA
GCTCTCTGGCTAACTAGGGAACCCACTGCTTAAGCCTCAATAAAGCTTGCCTTGAGTGCTTCAAGTAGTG
TGTGCCCGTCTGTTGTGTGACTCTGGTAACTAGAGATCCCTCAGACCCTTTTAGTCAGTGTGGAAAATCT
CTAGCAGTAGTAGTTCATGTCATCTTATTATTCAGTATTTATAACTTGCAAAGAAATGAATATCAGAGAG
TGAGAGGCCCGGGTTAATTAAGGAAAGGGCTAGATCATTCTTGAAGACGAAAGGGCCTCGTGATACGCCT
ATTTTTATAGGTTAATGTCATGATAATAATGGTTTCTTAGACGTCAGGTGGCACTTTTCGGGGAAATGTG
CGCGGAACCCCTATTTGTTTATTTTTCTAAATACATTCAAATATGTATCCGCTCATGAGACAATAACCCT
GATAAATGCTTCAATAATATTGAAAAAGGAAGAGTATGAGTATTCAACATTTCCGTGTCGCCCTTATTCC
CTTTTTTGCGGCATTTTGCCTTCCTGTTTTTGCTCACCCAGAAACGCTGGTGAAAGTAAAAGATGCTGAA
GATCAGTTGGGTGCACGAGTGGGTTACATCGAACTGGATCTCAACAGCGGTAAGATCCTTGAGAGTTTTC
GCCCCGAAGAACGTTTTCCAATGATGAGCACTTTTAAAGTTCTGCTATGTGGCGCGGTATTATCCCGTGT
TGACGCCGGGCAAGAGCAACTCGGTCGCCGCATACACTATTCTCAGAATGACTTGGTTGAGTACTCACCA
GTCACAGAAAAGCATCTTACGGATGGCATGACAGTAAGAGAATTATGCAGTGCTGCCATAACCATGAGTG
ATAACACTGCGGCCAACTTACTTCTGACAACGATCGGAGGACCGAAGGAGCTAACCGCTTTTTTGCACAA
CATGGGGGATCATGTAACTCGCCTTGATCGTTGGGAACCGGAGCTGAATGAAGCCATACCAAACGACGAG
CGTGACACCACGATGCCTGTAGCAATGGCAACAACGTTGCGCAAACTATTAACTGGCGAACTACTTACTC
TAGCTTCCCGGCAACAATTAATAGACTGGATGGAGGCGGATAAAGTTGCAGGACCACTTCTGCGCTCGGC
CCTTCCGGCTGGCTGGTTTATTGCTGATAAATCTGGAGCCGGTGAGCGTGGGTCTCGCGGTATCATTGCA
GCACTGGGGCCAGATGGTAAGCCCTCCCGTATCGTAGTTATCTACACGACGGGGAGTCAGGCAACTATGG
ATGAACGAAATAGACAGATCGCTGAGATAGGTGCCTCACTGATTAAGCATTGGTAACTGTCAGACCAAGT
TTACTCATATATACTTTAGATTGATTTAAAACTTCATTTTTAATTTAAAAGGATCTAGGTGAAGATCCTT
TTTGATAATCTCATGACCAAAATCCCTTAACGTGAGTTTTCGTTCCACTGAGCGTCAGACCCCGTAGAAA
AGATCAAAGGATCTTCTTGAGATCCTTTTTTTCTGCGCGTAATCTGCTGCTTGCAAACAAAAAAACCACC
GCTACCAGCGGTGGTTTGTTTGCCGGATCAAGAGCTACCAACTCTTTTTCCGAAGGTAACTGGCTTCAGC
AGAGCGCAGATACCAAATACTGTTCTTCTAGTGTAGCCGTAGTTAGGCCACCACTTCAAGAACTCTGTAG
CACCGCCTACATACCTCGCTCTGCTAATCCTGTTACCAGTGGCTGCTGCCAGTGGCGATAAGTCGTGTCT
TACCGGGTTGGACTCAAGACGATAGTTACCGGATAAGGCGCAGCGGTCGGGCTGAACGGGGGGTTCGTGC
ACACAGCCCAGCTTGGAGCGAACGACCTACACCGAACTGAGATACCTACAGCGTGAGCTATGAGAAAGCG
CCACGCTTCCCGAAGGGAGAAAGGCGGACAGGTATCCGGTAAGCGGCAGGGTCGGAACAGGAGAGCGCAC
GAGGGAGCTTCCAGGGGGAAACGCCTGGTATCTTTATAGTCCTGTCGGGTTTCGCCACCTCTGACTTGAG
CGTCGATTTTTGTGATGCTCGTCAGGGGGGCGGAGCCTATGGAAAAACGCCAGCAACGCGGCCTTTTTAC
GGTTCCTGGCCTTTTGCTGGCCTTTTGCTCACATGTTCTTTCCTGCGTTATCCCCTGATTCTGTGGATAA
CCGTATTACCGCCTTTGAGTGAGCTGATACCGCTCGCCGCAGCCGAACGACCGAGCGCAGCGAGTCAGTG
AGCGAGGAAGCGGAAGAGCGCCCAATACGCAAACCGCCTCTCCCCGCGCGTTGGCCGATTCATTAATGCA
GCAAGCTCATGGCTGACTAATTTTTTTTATTTATGCAGAGGCCGAGGCCGCCTCGGCCTCTGAGCTATTC
CAGAAGTAGTGAGGAGGCTTTTTTGGAGGCCTAGGCTTTTGCAAAAAGCTCCCCGTGGCACGACAGGTTT
CCCGACTGGAAAGCGGGCAGTGAGCGCAACGCAATTAATGTGAGTTAGCTCACTCATTAGGCACCCCAGG
CTTTACACTTTATGCTTCCGGCTCGTATGTTGTGTGGAATTGTGAGCGGATAACAATTTCACACAGGAAA
CAGCTATGACATGATTACGAATTTCACAAATAAAGCATTTTTTTCACTGCATTCTAGTTGTGGTTTGTCC
AAACTCATCAATGTATCTTATCATGTCTGGATCAACTGGATAACTCAAGCTAACCAAAATCATCCCAAAC
TTCCCACCCCATACCCTATTACCACTGCCAATTACCTGTGGTTTCATTTACTCTAAACCTGTGATTCCTC
TGAATTATTTTCATTTTAAAGAAATTGTATTTGTTAAATATGTACTACAAACTTAGTAGT
