>Addgene plasmid #116204 | pHAGE-BRAF-V600E | depositor partial sequence | sequence record 219077 | insert
ATGGCGGCGCTGAGCGGTGGCGGTGGTGGCGGCGCGGAGCCGGGCCAGGCTCTGTTCAACGGGGACATGG
AGCCCGAGGCCGGCGCCGGCGCCGGCGCCGCGGCCTCTTCGGCTGCGGACCCTGCCATTCCGGAGGAGGT
GTGGAATATCAAACAAATGATTAAGTTGACACAGGAACATATAGAGGCCCTATTGGACAAATTTGGTGGG
GAGCATAATCCACCATCAATATATCTGGAGGCCTATGAAGAATACACCAGCAAGCTAGATGCACTCCAAC
AAAGAGAACAACAGTTATTGGAATCTCTGGGGAACGGAACTGATTTTTCTGTTTCTAGCTCTGCATCAAT
GGATACCGTTACATCTTCTTCCTCTTCTAGCCTTTCAGTGCTACCTTCATCTCTTTCAGTTTTTCAAAAT
CCCACAGATGTGGCACGGAGCAACCCCAAGTCACCACAAAAACCTATCGTTAGAGTCTTCCTGCCCAACA
AACAGAGGACAGTGGTACCTGCAAGGTGTGGAGTTACAGTCCGAGACAGTCTAAAGAAAGCACTGATGAT
GAGAGGTCTAATCCCAGAGTGCTGTGCTGTTTACAGAATTCAGGATGGAGAGAAGAAACCAATTGGTTGG
GACACTGATATTTCCTGGCTTACTGGAGAAGAATTGCATGTGGAAGTGTTGGAGAATGTTCCACTTACAA
CACACAACTTTGTACGAAAAACGTTTTTCACCTTAGCATTTTGTGACTTTTGTCGAAAGCTGCTTTTCCA
GGGTTTCCGCTGTCAAACATGTGGTTATAAATTTCACCAGCGTTGTAGTACAGAAGTTCCACTGATGTGT
GTTAATTATGACCAACTTGATTTGCTGTTTGTCTCCAAGTTCTTTGAACACCACCCAATACCACAGGAAG
AGGCGTCCTTAGCAGAGACTGCCCTAACATCTGGATCATCCCCTTCCGCACCCGCCTCGGACTCTATTGG
GCCCCAAATTCTCACCAGTCCGTCTCCTTCAAAATCCATTCCAATTCCACAGCCCTTCCGACCAGCAGAT
GAAGATCATCGAAATCAATTTGGGCAACGAGACCGATCCTCATCAGCTCCCAATGTGCATATAAACACAA
TAGAACCTGTCAATATTGATGACTTGATTAGAGACCAAGGATTTCGTGGTGATGGAGGATCAACCACAGG
TTTGTCTGCTACCCCCCCTGCCTCATTACCTGGCTCACTAACTAACGTGAAAGCCTTACAGAAATCTCCA
GGACCTCAGCGAGAAAGGAAGTCATCTTCATCCTCAGAAGACAGGAATCGAATGAAAACACTTGGTAGAC
GGGACTCGAGTGATGATTGGGAGATTCCTGATGGGCAGATTACAGTGGGACAAAGAATTGGATCTGGATC
ATTTGGAACAGTCTACAAGGGAAAGTGGCATGGTGATGTGGCAGTGAAAATGTTGAATGTGACAGCACCT
ACACCTCAGCAGTTACAAGCCTTCAAAAATGAAGTAGGAGTACTCAGGAAAACACGACATGTGAATATCC
TACTCTTCATGGGCTATTCCACAAAGCCACAACTGGCTATTGTTACCCAGTGGTGTGAGGGCTCCAGCTT
GTATCACCATCTCCATATCATTGAGACCAAATTTGAGATGATCAAACTTATAGATATTGCACGACAGACT
GCACAGGGCATGGATTACTTACACGCCAAGTCAATCATCCACAGAGACCTCAAGAGTAATAATATATTTC
TTCATGAAGACCTCACAGTAAAAATAGGTGATTTTGGTCTAGCTACAGAGAAATCTCGATGGAGTGGGTC
CCATCAGTTTGAACAGTTGTCTGGATCCATTTTGTGGATGGCACCAGAAGTCATCAGAATGCAAGATAAA
AATCCATACAGCTTTCAGTCAGATGTATATGCATTTGGAATTGTTCTGTATGAATTGATGACTGGACAGT
TACCTTATTCAAACATCAACAACAGGGACCAGATAATTTTTATGGTGGGACGAGGATACCTGTCTCCAGA
TCTCAGTAAGGTACGGAGTAACTGTCCAAAAGCCATGAAGAGATTAATGGCAGAGTGCCTCAAAAAGAAA
AGAGATGAGAGACCACTCTTTCCCCAAATTCTCGCCTCTATTGAGCTGCTGGCCCGCTCATTGCCAAAAA
TTCACCGCAGTGCATCAGAACCCTCCTTGAATCGGGCTGGTTTCCAAACAGAGGATTTTAGTCTATATGC
TTGTGCTTCTCCAAAAACACCCATCCAGGCAGGGGGATATGGTGCGTTTCCTGTCCACTAG
